Addgene plasmid #223746: pETDuet1_BCL2L13(1-465aa)-EGFP-TEV-GST (W276A/I279A; deltaLIR1)
Purpose: Expression of recombinant protein for purification
Depositing lab: Sascha Martens. Depositing organization: University of Vienna. Publication: Reconstitution of BNIP3/NIX-mitophagy initiation reveals hierarchical flexibility of the autophagy machinery. Adriaenssens E, Schaar S, Cook ASI, Stuke JFM, Sawa-Makarska J, Nguyen TN, Ren X, Schuschnig M, Romanov J, Khuu G, Uoselis L, Lazarou M, Hummer G, Hurley JH, Martens S. Nat Cell Biol. 2025 Jul 25. doi: 10.1038/s41556-025-01712-y. PubMed 40715440.
Backbone
  Vector backbone: pET-Duet
  Vector type: Bacterial Expression
Growth in bacteria
  Bacterial resistance: Ampicillin, 100 μg/mL
  Growth temperature: 37°C
  Growth strain: DH5alpha
  Copy number: Unknown
Gene/Insert
  Gene/Insert name: BCL2L13 soluble part
  Species: H. sapiens (human)
  Mutation: W276A/I279A; deletion of LIR1
  Entrez Gene: BCL2L13 (a.k.a. BCL-RAMBO, Bcl2-L-13, MIL1)
  Tag / fusion protein: EGFP-TEV-GST (C terminal on insert)
  Cloning method: Gibson Cloning
Terms and licenses: Academic/Nonprofit Terms; Industry Terms: Not Available to Industry
Depositor comments: Internal #: SMc2098 . Please visit https://doi.org/10.1101/2024.08.28.609967 for bioRxiv preprint.
How to cite: pETDuet1_BCL2L13(1-465aa)-EGFP-TEV-GST (W276A/I279A; deltaLIR1) was a gift from Sascha Martens (Addgene plasmid # 223746 ; http://n2t.net/addgene:223746 ; RRID:Addgene_223746)
