[The description below was written by a language model from this plasmid's Addgene catalogue record and pLannotate feature annotations shown in this document.]
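Description:
pETDuet1_BCL2L13(1-465aa)-EGFP-TEV-GST (W276A/I279A; deltaLIR1) is a bacterial expression plasmid built on the pET-Duet backbone for producing a recombinant human protein for purification. The 8.2 kb sequence carries a ColE1/pBR322-type origin together with the bom region and rop gene, an f1 origin, and a β-lactamase gene conferring ampicillin resistance. A lacI cassette supplies the lac repressor. As is typical of Duet vectors, two T7 promoter/lac operator units are annotated. The first, spanning the sequence origin, is followed by a T7 gene 10 ribosome binding site but no annotated coding sequence. The second lies immediately upstream of the insert, so expression depends on T7 RNA polymerase in the host and can be induced with IPTG.

The payload is the soluble portion of BCL2L13 (residues 1–465, also known as BCL-RAMBO), which carries the W276A/I279A substitutions that the record describes as a deletion of LIR1. By its name this is the first LC3-interacting region motif, through which autophagy receptors engage ATG8-family proteins. It is fused at its C terminus to a green fluorescent protein (EGFP in the record, annotated as mEGFP), then a TEV protease site and Schistosoma japonicum GST. Fragments of vector-derived S-Tag and SET1 sequence are annotated before the T7 terminator, but the record does not say whether they are translated. GST allows glutathione affinity capture and TEV cleavage should then release the fluorescent BCL2L13 fusion. The associated publication concerns reconstitution of mitophagy initiation, which suggests the purified mutant serves as a LIR-deficient comparator in in vitro binding or recruitment experiments, though the record states only that it is for recombinant protein purification.
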