Features (pLannotate 1.2.2; 24 found; start..end, strand, type, name):
      3..27      +  protein_bind   lac operator: The lac repressor binds to the lac operator to inhibit transcription in E. coli. This inhibition can be relieved by adding lactose or isopropyl-β-D-thiogalactopyranoside (IPTG). lac repressor encoded by lacI
     42..64      +  RBS            RBS: efficient ribosome binding site from bacteriophage T7 gene 10 (Olins and Rangwala, 1989)
    214..232     +  promoter       T7 promoter: promoter for bacteriophage T7 RNA polymerase
    233..257     +  protein_bind   lac operator: The lac repressor binds to the lac operator to inhibit transcription in E. coli. This inhibition can be relieved by adding lactose or isopropyl-β-D-thiogalactopyranoside (IPTG). lac repressor encoded by lacI
    300..1694    +  CDS            BCL2L13: B2L13_HUMAN - Also known as MIL1. Experimental evidence at protein level: Swiss-Prot protein existence level 1. May promote the activation of caspase-3 and apoptosis. From Homo sapiens (Human).
   1707..2420    +  CDS            mEGFP: mEGFP is a basic (constitutively fluorescent) green fluorescent protein published in 2002, derived from Aequorea victoria. It has moderate acid sensitivity.
   2433..2453    +  CDS            TEV site: tobacco etch virus (TEV) protease recognition and cleavage site
   2484..3136    +  CDS            GST (fragment): glutathione S-transferase from Schistosoma japonicum
   3150..3191    +  CDS            S-Tag (fragment): affinity and epitope tag derived from pancreatic ribonuclease A
   3221..3238    +  CDS            SET1 (fragment): solubility-enhancement tag derived from T7 phage gene 10B
   3246..3293    +  terminator     T7 terminator: transcription terminator for bacteriophage T7 RNA polymerase
   3330..3785    +  rep_origin     f1 ori (sequence partly withheld): f1 bacteriophage origin of replication; arrow indicates direction of (+) strand synthesis
   3900..4760    -  CDS            AmpR: β-lactamase; bla; confers resistance to ampicillin, carbenicillin, and related antibiotics
   4761..4853    -  promoter       AmpR promoter: bla
   4934..5522    +  rep_origin     ori: high-copy-number ColE1/pMB1/pBR322/pUC origin of replication
   5708..5847    -  misc_feature   bom: basis of mobility region from pBR322
   5949..6140    -  CDS            rop: Rop protein, which maintains plasmids at low copy number; rop
   6157..6537    +  CDS            YPB1_ECOLX: Protein predicted: Swiss-Prot protein existence level 4. From Escherichia coli.
   6599..6663    -  CDS            TcR (fragment): tetracycline efflux protein; tet; confers resistance to tetracycline
   6678..6699    -  protein_bind   CAP binding site: CAP binding activates transcription in the presence of cAMP. E. coli catabolite activator protein
   6712..7794    -  CDS            lacI: lac repressor; lacI; The lac repressor binds to the lac operator to inhibit transcription in E. coli. This inhibition can be relieved by adding lactose or isopropyl-β-D-thiogalactopyranoside (IPTG).
   7795..7872    -  promoter       lacI promoter: lacI
   7880..8159    -  CDS            TcR (fragment): tetracycline efflux protein; tet; confers resistance to tetracycline
   8185..2       +  promoter       T7 promoter (across the origin): promoter for bacteriophage T7 RNA polymerase
>Addgene plasmid #223746 | pETDuet1_BCL2L13(1-465aa)-EGFP-TEV-GST (W276A/I279A; deltaLIR1) | addgene full sequence | sequence record 447748 | Addgene NGS Result
GGGGAATTGTGAGCGGATAACAATTCCCCTCTAGAAATAATTTTGTTTAACTTTAAGAAGGAGATATACC
ATGGGCAGCAGCCATCACCATCATCACCACAGCCAGGATCCGAATTCGAGCTCGGCGCGCCTGCAGGTCG
ACAAGCTTGCGGCCGCATAATGCTTAAGTCGAACAGAAAGTAATCGTATTGTACACGGCCGCATAATCGA
AATTAATACGACTCACTATAGGGGAATTGTGAGCGGATAACAATTCCCCATCTTAGTATATTAGTTAAGT
ATAAGAAGGAGATATACATATGGCGTCCTCTTCTACTGTGCCTCTGGGATTTCACTATGAAACAAAGTAT
GTTGTTCTCAGCTACTTGGGACTCCTCTCTCAAGAGAAGCTGCAAGAGCAACATCTTTCCTCACCCCAAG
GGGTTCAACTAGATATAGCTTCACAATCTCTGGATCAAGAAATTTTATTAAAAGTTAAAACTGAAATTGA
AGAAGAGCTAAAATCTCTGGACAAAGAAATTTCTGAAGCCTTCACCAGCACAGGCTTTGACCGTCACACT
TCTCCAGTGTTCAGCCCTGCCAATCCAGAAAGCTCAATGGAAGACTGCTTGGCCCATCTTGGAGAAAAAG
TGTCCCAGGAACTGAAAGAGCCTCTCCATAAAGCATTGCAAATGCTCCTGAGCCAGCCAGTGACATATCA
GGCATTTCGGGAATGTACACTGGAGACCACAGTTCATGCCAGCGGCTGGAATAAGATTTTGGTGCCTCTG
GTTTTGCTACGACAAATGCTTTTGGAATTGACAAGACGTGGTCAAGAACCTTTGAGCGCACTGCTGCAGT
TTGGCGTGACATACCTGGAGGACTATTCGGCAGAGTACATCATTCAGCAAGGTGGCTGGGGCACTGTGTT
TAGTCTTGAGTCAGAGGAGGAGGAATACCCTGGAATCACTGCAGAAGATAGCAATGACATTTACATCCTG
CCCAGCGACAACTCTGGACAAGTCAGTCCCCCAGAGTCTCCAACTGTGACCACTTCCTGGCAGTCTGAGA
GCTTACCTGTGTCACTGTCAGCTAGCCAGAGTTGGCACACAGAAAGCCTGCCAGTGTCACTAGGCCCTGA
GTCCGCGCAGCAGGCTGCAATGGATCCTGAAGAAGTGAAAAGCTTAGACAGCAACGGAGCTGGAGAGAAG
AGTGAGAACAACTCCTCTAATTCTGACATTGTGCACGTGGAGAAAGAAGAGGTGCCCGAGGGCATGGAAG
AGGCTGCTGTGGCTTCTGTGGTCTTGCCAGCGCGGGAGCTGCAAGAGGCACTTCCTGAAGCCCCAGCTCC
CTTGCTTCCACATATCACTGCCACCTCCCTGCTGGGGACAAGGGAACCTGACACAGAAGTGATCACAGTT
GAGAAATCCAGCCCTGCTACATCTCTGTTTGTAGAACTTGATGAAGAAGAGGTGAAAGCAGCAACAACTG
AACCTACTGAAGTGGAGGAGGTGGTCCCCGCACTGGAACCCACAGAAACGCTGCTGAGTGAGAAGGAGAT
AAACGCAAGGGAAGAGAGCCTTGTGGAAGAGCTGTCCCCTGCCAGCGAGAAGAAGCCCGTGCCGCCGTCT
GAGGGCAAGTCTAGACTGTCCCCCGCCGGTGAGATGAAGCCCATGCCGCTGTCTGAGGGCAAGTCTATAC
TGCTGTTTGGAGGAGGCGGCGGCGGCGTGAGCAAGGGCGAGGAGCTGTTCACCGGGGTGGTGCCCATCCT
GGTCGAGCTGGACGGCGACGTAAACGGCCACAAGTTCAGCGTGTCCGGCGAGGGCGAGGGCGATGCCACC
TACGGCAAGCTGACCCTGAAGTTCATCTGCACCACCGGCAAGCTGCCCGTGCCCTGGCCCACCCTCGTGA
CCACCCTGACCTACGGCGTGCAGTGCTTCAGCCGCTACCCCGACCACATGAAGCAGCACGACTTCTTCAA
GTCCGCCATGCCCGAAGGCTACGTCCAGGAGCGCACCATCTTCTTCAAGGACGACGGCAACTACAAGACC
CGCGCCGAGGTGAAGTTCGAGGGCGACACCCTGGTGAACCGCATCGAGCTGAAGGGCATCGACTTCAAGG
AGGACGGCAACATCCTGGGGCACAAGCTGGAGTACAACTACAACAGCCACAACGTCTATATCATGGCCGA
CAAGCAGAAGAACGGCATCAAGGTGAACTTCAAGATCCGCCACAACATCGAGGACGGCAGCGTGCAGCTC
GCCGACCACTACCAGCAGAACACCCCCATCGGCGACGGCCCCGTGCTGCTGCCCGACAACCACTACCTGA
GCACCCAGTCCAAGCTGAGCAAAGACCCCAACGAGAAGCGCGATCACATGGTCCTGCTGGAGTTCGTGAC
CGCCGCCGGGATCACTCTCGGCATGGACGAGCTGTACAAGGGCGGCAGTGGCGAAAACCTGTATTTTCAG
GGCGGATCACTGGTTCCGCGTGGATCCGGCGGATCCCCTATACTAGGTTATTGGAAAATTAAGGGCCTTG
TGCAACCCACTCGACTTCTTTTGGAATATCTTGAAGAAAAATATGAAGAGCATTTGTATGAGCGCGATGA
AGGTGATAAATGGCGAAACAAAAAGTTTGAATTGGGTTTGGAGTTTCCCAATCTTCCTTATTATATTGAT
GGTGATGTTAAATTAACACAGTCTATGGCCATCATACGTTATATAGCTGACAAGCACAACATGTTGGGTG
GTTGTCCAAAAGAGCGTGCAGAGATTTCAATGCTTGAAGGAGCGGTTTTGGATATTAGATACGGTGTTTC
GAGAATTGCATATAGTAAAGACTTTGAAACTCTCAAAGTTGATTTTCTTAGCAAGCTACCTGAAATGCTG
AAAATGTTCGAAGATCGTTTATGTCATAAAACATATTTAAATGGTGATCATGTAACCCATCCTGACTTCA
TGTTGTATGACGCTCTTGATGTTGTTTTATACATGGACCCAATGTGCCTGGATGCGTTCCCAAAATTAGT
TTGTTTTAAAAAACGTATTGAAGCTATCCCACAAATTGATAAGTACTTGAAATCCAGCAAGTATATAGCA
TGGCCTTTGCAGGGCTGGCAAGCCACGTTTGGTGGTGGCGACCATCCTCCAAAATAGCTCGAGTCTGGTA
AAGAAACCGCTGCTGCGAAATTTGAACGCCAGCACATGGACTCGTCTACTAGCGCAGCTTAATTAACCTA
GGCTGCTGCCACCGCTGAGCAATAACTAGCATAACCCCTTGGGGCCTCTAAACGGGTCTTGAGGGGTTTT
TTGCTGAAAGGAGGAACTATATCCGGATTGGCGAATGGG
[124 nt withheld, positions 3330-3453]
C
[91 nt withheld, positions 3455-3545]
A
[49 nt withheld, positions 3547-3595]
CCTTTGACGTTGGAGTCCACGTTCTTT
[37 nt withheld, positions 3623-3659]
ACCCTATCTCGGTCTATTCTTTTGATTTATAAGGGATTTTGCCGATTTCGGCCTATTGGTTAAAAAATGA
GCTGATTTAACAAAAATTTAACGCGAATTTTAACAAAATATTAACGTTTACAATTTCTGGCGGCACGATG
GCATGAGATTATCAAAAAGGATCTTCACCTAGATCCTTTTAAATTAAAAATGAAGTTTTAAATCAATCTA
AAGTATATATGAGTAAACTTGGTCTGACAGTTACCAATGCTTAATCAGTGAGGCACCTATCTCAGCGATC
TGTCTATTTCGTTCATCCATAGTTGCCTGACTCCCCGTCGTGTAGATAACTACGATACGGGAGGGCTTAC
CATCTGGCCCCAGTGCTGCAATGATACCGCGAGACCCACGCTCACCGGCTCCAGATTTATCAGCAATAAA
CCAGCCAGCCGGAAGGGCCGAGCGCAGAAGTGGTCCTGCAACTTTATCCGCCTCCATCCAGTCTATTAAT
TGTTGCCGGGAAGCTAGAGTAAGTAGTTCGCCAGTTAATAGTTTGCGCAACGTTGTTGCCATTGCTACAG
GCATCGTGGTGTCACGCTCGTCGTTTGGTATGGCTTCATTCAGCTCCGGTTCCCAACGATCAAGGCGAGT
TACATGATCCCCCATGTTGTGCAAAAAAGCGGTTAGCTCCTTCGGTCCTCCGATCGTTGTCAGAAGTAAG
TTGGCCGCAGTGTTATCACTCATGGTTATGGCAGCACTGCATAATTCTCTTACTGTCATGCCATCCGTAA
GATGCTTTTCTGTGACTGGTGAGTACTCAACCAAGTCATTCTGAGAATAGTGTATGCGGCGACCGAGTTG
CTCTTGCCCGGCGTCAATACGGGATAATACCGCGCCACATAGCAGAACTTTAAAAGTGCTCATCATTGGA
AAACGTTCTTCGGGGCGAAAACTCTCAAGGATCTTACCGCTGTTGAGATCCAGTTCGATGTAACCCACTC
GTGCACCCAACTGATCTTCAGCATCTTTTACTTTCACCAGCGTTTCTGGGTGAGCAAAAACAGGAAGGCA
AAATGCCGCAAAAAAGGGAATAAGGGCGACACGGAAATGTTGAATACTCATACTCTTCCTTTTTCAATCA
TGATTGAAGCATTTATCAGGGTTATTGTCTCATGAGCGGATACATATTTGAATGTATTTAGAAAAATAAA
CAAATAGGTCATGACCAAAATCCCTTAACGTGAGTTTTCGTTCCACTGAGCGTCAGACCCCGTAGAAAAG
ATCAAAGGATCTTCTTGAGATCCTTTTTTTCTGCGCGTAATCTGCTGCTTGCAAACAAAAAAACCACCGC
TACCAGCGGTGGTTTGTTTGCCGGATCAAGAGCTACCAACTCTTTTTCCGAAGGTAACTGGCTTCAGCAG
AGCGCAGATACCAAATACTGTCCTTCTAGTGTAGCCGTAGTTAGGCCACCACTTCAAGAACTCTGTAGCA
CCGCCTACATACCTCGCTCTGCTAATCCTGTTACCAGTGGCTGCTGCCAGTGGCGATAAGTCGTGTCTTA
CCGGGTTGGACTCAAGACGATAGTTACCGGATAAGGCGCAGCGGTCGGGCTGAACGGGGGGTTCGTGCAC
ACAGCCCAGCTTGGAGCGAACGACCTACACCGAACTGAGATACCTACAGCGTGAGCTATGAGAAAGCGCC
ACGCTTCCCGAAGGGAGAAAGGCGGACAGGTATCCGGTAAGCGGCAGGGTCGGAACAGGAGAGCGCACGA
GGGAGCTTCCAGGGGGAAACGCCTGGTATCTTTATAGTCCTGTCGGGTTTCGCCACCTCTGACTTGAGCG
TCGATTTTTGTGATGCTCGTCAGGGGGGCGGAGCCTATGGAAAAACGCCAGCAACGCGGCCTTTTTACGG
TTCCTGGCCTTTTGCTGGCCTTTTGCTCACATGTTCTTTCCTGCGTTATCCCCTGATTCTGTGGATAACC
GTATTACCGCCTTTGAGTGAGCTGATACCGCTCGCCGCAGCCGAACGACCGAGCGCAGCGAGTCAGTGAG
CGAGGAAGCGGAAGAGCGCCTGATGCGGTATTTTCTCCTTACGCATCTGTGCGGTATTTCACACCGCAAT
GGTGCACTCTCAGTACAATCTGCTCTGATGCCGCATAGTTAAGCCAGTATACACTCCGCTATCGCTACGT
GACTGGGTCATGGCTGCGCCCCGACACCCGCCAACACCCGCTGACGCGCCCTGACGGGCTTGTCTGCTCC
CGGCATCCGCTTACAGACAAGCTGTGACCGTCTCCGGGAGCTGCATGTGTCAGAGGTTTTCACCGTCATC
ACCGAAACGCGCGAGGCAGCTGCGGTAAAGCTCATCAGCGTGGTCGTGAAGCGATTCACAGATGTCTGCC
TGTTCATCCGCGTCCAGCTCGTTGAGTTTCTCCAGAAGCGTTAATGTCTGGCTTCTGATAAAGCGGGCCA
TGTTAAGGGCGGTTTTTTCCTGTTTGGTCACTGATGCCTCCGTGTAAGGGGGATTTCTGTTCATGGGGGT
AATGATACCGATGAAACGAGAGAGGATGCTCACGATACGGGTTACTGATGATGAACATGCCCGGTTACTG
GAACGTTGTGAGGGTAAACAACTGGCGGTATGGATGCGGCGGGACCAGAGAAAAATCACTCAGGGTCAAT
GCCAGCGCTTCGTTAATACAGATGTAGGTGTTCCACAGGGTAGCCAGCAGCATCCTGCGATGCAGATCCG
GAACATAATGGTGCAGGGCGCTGACTTCCGCGTTTCCAGACTTTACGAAACACGGAAACCGAAGACCATT
CATGTTGTTGCTCAGGTCGCAGACGTTTTGCAGCAGCAGTCGCTTCACGTTCGCTCGCGTATCGGTGATT
CATTCTGCTAACCAGTAAGGCAACCCCGCCAGCCTAGCCGGGTCCTCAACGACAGGAGCACGATCATGCT
AGTCATGCCCCGCGCCCACCGGAAGGAGCTGACTGGGTTGAAGGCTCTCAAGGGCATCGGTCGAGATCCC
GGTGCCTAATGAGTGAGCTAACTTACATTAATTGCGTTGCGCTCACTGCCCGCTTTCCAGTCGGGAAACC
TGTCGTGCCAGCTGCATTAATGAATCGGCCAACGCGCGGGGAGAGGCGGTTTGCGTATTGGGCGCCAGGG
TGGTTTTTCTTTTCACCAGTGAGACGGGCAACAGCTGATTGCCCTTCACCGCCTGGCCCTGAGAGAGTTG
CAGCAAGCGGTCCACGCTGGTTTGCCCCAGCAGGCGAAAATCCTGTTTGATGGTGGTTAACGGCGGGATA
TAACATGAGCTGTCTTCGGTATCGTCGTATCCCACTACCGAGATGTCCGCACCAACGCGCAGCCCGGACT
CGGTAATGGCGCGCATTGCGCCCAGCGCCATCTGATCGTTGGCAACCAGCATCGCAGTGGGAACGATGCC
CTCATTCAGCATTTGCATGGTTTGTTGAAAACCGGACATGGCACTCCAGTCGCCTTCCCGTTCCGCTATC
GGCTGAATTTGATTGCGAGTGAGATATTTATGCCAGCCAGCCAGACGCAGACGCGCCGAGACAGAACTTA
ATGGGCCCGCTAACAGCGCGATTTGCTGGTGACCCAATGCGACCAGATGCTCCACGCCCAGTCGCGTACC
GTCTTCATGGGAGAAAATAATACTGTTGATGGGTGTCTGGTCAGAGACATCAAGAAATAACGCCGGAACA
TTAGTGCAGGCAGCTTCCACAGCAATGGCATCCTGGTCATCCAGCGGATAGTTAATGATCAGCCCACTGA
CGCGTTGCGCGAGAAGATTGTGCACCGCCGCTTTACAGGCTTCGACGCCGCTTCGTTCTACCATCGACAC
CACCACGCTGGCACCCAGTTGATCGGCGCGAGATTTAATCGCCGCGACAATTTGCGACGGCGCGTGCAGG
GCCAGACTGGAGGTGGCAACGCCAATCAGCAACGACTGTTTGCCCGCCAGTTGTTGTGCCACGCGGTTGG
GAATGTAATTCAGCTCCGCCATCGCCGCTTCCACTTTTTCCCGCGTTTTCGCAGAAACGTGGCTGGCCTG
GTTCACCACGCGGGAAACGGTCTGATAAGAGACACCGGCATACTCTGCGACATCGTATAACGTTACTGGT
TTCACATTCACCACCCTGAATTGACTCTCTTCCGGGCGCTATCATGCCATACCGCGAAAGGTTTTGCGCC
ATTCGATGGTGTCCGGGATCTCGACGCTCTCCCTTATGCGACTCCTGCATTAGGAAGCAGCCCAGTAGTA
GGTTGAGGCCGTTGAGCACCGCCGCCGCAAGGAATGGTGCATGCAAGGAGATGGCGCCCAACAGTCCCCC
GGCCACGGGGCCTGCCACCATACCCACGCCGAAACAAGCGCTCATGAGCCCGAAGTGGCGAGCCCGATCT
TCCCCATCGGTGATGTCGGCGATATAGGCGCCAGCAACCGCACCTGTGGCGCCGGTGATGCCGGCCACGA
TGCGTCCGGCGTAGAGGATCGAGATCGATCTCGATCCCGCGAAATTAATACGACTCACTATA
